>Addgene plasmid #246443 | pFC546 | addgene full sequence | sequence record 492297 | Addgene NGS Result
GATTATCAAAAAGGATCTTCACCTAGATCCTTTTAAATTAAAAATGAAGTTTTAAATCAATCTAAAGTAT
ATATGAGTAAACTTGGTCTGACAGTTACCAATGCTTAATCAGTGAGGCACCTATCTCAGCGATCTGTCTA
TTTCGTTCATCCATAGTTGCCTGACTCCCCGTCGTGTAGATAACTACGATACGGGAGGGCTTACCATCTG
GCCCCAGTGCTGCAATGATACCGCGAGAACCACGCTCACCGGCTCCAGATTTATCAGCAATAAACCAGCC
AGCCGGAAGGGCCGAGCGCAGAAGTGGTCCTGCAACTTTATCCGCCTCCATCCAGTCTATTAATTGTTGC
CGGGAAGCTAGAGTAAGTAGTTCGCCAGTTAATAGTTTGCGCAACGTTGTTGCCATTGCTACAGGCATCG
TGGTGTCACGCTCGTCGTTTGGTATGGCTTCATTCAGCTCCGGTTCCCAACGATCAAGGCGAGTTACATG
ATCCCCCATGTTGTGCAAAAAAGCGGTTAGCTCCTTCGGTCCTCCGATCGTTGTCAGAAGTAAGTTGGCC
GCAGTGTTATCACTCATGGTTATGGCAGCACTGCATAATTCTCTTACTGTCATGCCATCCGTAAGATGCT
TTTCTGTGACTGGTGAGTACTCAACCAAGTCATTCTGAGAATAGTGTATGCGGCGACCGAGTTGCTCTTG
CCCGGCGTCAATACGGGATAATACCGCGCCACATAGCAGAACTTTAAAAGTGCTCATCATTGGAAAACGT
TCTTCGGGGCGAAAACTCTCAAGGATCTTACCGCTGTTGAGATCCAGTTCGATGTAACCCACTCGTGCAC
CCAACTGATCTTCAGCATCTTTTACTTTCACCAGCGTTTCTGGGTGAGCAAAAACAGGAAGGCAAAATGC
CGCAAAAAAGGGAATAAGGGCGACACGGAAATGTTGAATACTCATACTCTTCCTTTTTCAATATTATTGA
AGCATTTATCAAGGTTATTGTCTCATGAGCGGATACATATTTGAATGTATTTAGAAAAATAAACAAATAG
GGGTTCCGCGCACGAATTGGCCAGCGCTGCATTACCCTGTTATCCCTAACCGGTTTACCGAGCTCTTATT
GGTTTTCAAACTTCATTGACTGTGCCGCTCTTCAACCGGAGTTCTGCAATTCATGTGATCTGCGCCTGGG
AGCTCACGGGGACAGCCCCCCCCCAAAGCCCCCAGGGATGTAATTACGTCCCTCCCCCGCTAGGGGGCAG
CAGCGAGCCGCCCGGGGCTCCGCTCCGGTCCGGCGCTCCCCCCGCATCCCCGAGCCGGCAGCGTGCGGGG
ACAGCCCGGGCACGGGGAAGGTGGCACGGGATCGCTTTCCTCTGAACGCTTCTCGCTGCTCTTTGAGCCT
GCAGACACCTGGGGGGATACGGGGAAAAAGCTAGGCTGAAAGAGGATCTTAGAATGACACGCGCCTGGGA
GCTCACGGGGACAGCCCCCCCCCAAAGCCCCCAGGGATGTAATTACGTCCCTCCCCCGCTAGGGGGCAGC
AGCGAGCCGCCCGGGGCTCCGCTCCGGTCCGGCGCTCCCCCCGCATCCCCGAGCCGGCAGCGTGCGGGGA
CAGCCCGGGCACGGGGAAGGTGGCACGGGATCGCTTTCCTCTGAACGCTTCTCGCTGCTCTTTGAGCCTG
CAGACACCTGGGGGGATACGGGGAAAAAGCTGGATCATAACTCGACGTGCATACTGTCCCCTCCACCCCA
CAGTGGGGACAACTTGTGCCGTATCAGTCCCCTCCACCCCACAGTGGGGAATGCCATCAGTCGTTTGGTC
CCCTCCACCCCACAGTGGGGTTTTACCCTAGTCTACAAGTCCCCTCCACCCCACAGTGGGGCGAGGTAGG
CGTGTACGGTGGGAGGCCTATATAAGCAGAGCTCGTTTAGTGAACCGTCAGATCGCCTGGAGAATTCCAG
ATAAGTTTGTACAAAAAAGAGAGGTGCCACCATGAAGCTACTGTCCTCTATCGAACAAGCATGCGATATT
TGCCGACTTAAAAAGCTCAAGTGCTCCAAAGAAAAACCGAAGTGCGCCAAGTGTCTGAAGAACAACTGGG
AGTGTCGCTACTCTCCCAAAACCAAAAGGTCCCCGCTGACTAGGGCACATCTGACAGAAGTGGAATCAAG
GCTAGAAAGACTGGAACAGCTATTTCTACTGATTTTTCCTCGAGAGGACCTTGACATGATTTTGAAAATG
GATTCTTTACAGGATATAAAAGCATTGTTAACAGGATTATTTGTACAAGATAATGTGAATAAAGATGCCG
TCACAGATAGATTGGCTTCAGTGGAGACTGATATGCCTCTAACATTGAGACAGCATAGAATAAGTGCGAC
ATCATCATCGGAAGAGAGTAGTAACAAAGGTCAAAGACAGTTGACTGTATCGATGGGCCCCAAGAAGAAG
AGGAAGGTGGGATCTGGTTACCCATACGACGTGCCAGATTACGCCGGATCAGGTTGCATGGCGTCTGGCG
ACACATTGTATATAGCTACAGATGGAAGCGAAATGCCTGCTGAAATCGTAGAACTGCATGAGATCGAGGT
GGAAACCATCCCCGTGGAGACAATCGAAACAACTGTAGTGGGGGAAGAAGAAGAAGAGGATGACGATGAT
GAGGATGGAGGGGGAGGTGATCATGGAGGTGGAGGTGGTCACGGCCACGCCGGGCACCATCATCATCATC
ACCACCACCACCATCATCCCCCGATGATCGCCCTGCAGCCACTCGTAACAGATGATCCTACGCAAGTACA
TCACCATCAGGAAGTAATACTTGTGCAGACGAGGGAAGAGGTCGTGGGCGGCGACGACTCAGATGGTCTT
CGCGCGGAAGATGGTTTCGAGGATCAAATTCTCATCCCCGTTCCCGCGCCCGCCGGCGGTGACGACGATT
ATATCGAACAAACCCTTGTGACCGTGGCTGCGGCTGGCAAGAGTGGCGGTGGTGGCTCAAGCAGTTCCGG
TGGAGGCAGAGTCAAAAAAGGCGGAGGAAAAAAGTCAGGCAAAAAGAGTTACCTCTCCGGGGGAGCTGGT
GCGGCCGGCGGAGGCGGAGCAGATCCAGGTAATAAGAAATGGGAACAGAAGCAGGTCCAAATCAAAACCC
TGGAGGGAGAGTTCTCAGTTACTATGTGGAGCTCCGACGAGAAGAAGGACATAGACCATGAAACCGTTGT
CGAGGAGCAAATAATCGGTGAGAATAGCCCGCCCGACTATAGCGAGTATATGACAGGAAAAAAACTCCCG
CCCGGCGGCATCCCCGGCATCGACCTTTCTGATCCCAAACAACTTGCTGAATTTGCAAGAATGAAGCCCC
GGAAGATAAAGGAAGATGATGCACCACGCTGAGCTTCCACTGGATTGTACAATTACCAACAATAAAATAT
CTTTATTTTCATTACATCTGTGTGTTGGTTTTTTGTGTGCGCTCGCTGAAGAGCGGTGCGTTTTTATGCT
TGTAGTATTGTATAATGTTTTTAAGATCCTTAATTAATAGGGATAACAGGGTAATATCTTGCCCTGCACG
AATACCAGCGACCCCTTGCCCAAATACTTGCCGTGGGCCTCGGCCTGAGAGCCAAAACACTTGATGCGGA
AGAAGTCGGTGCGCTCCTGCTTGTCGCCGGCATCGTTGCGCCACATCTAGGATCTGCCAGGAACCGTAAA
AAGGCCGCGTTGCTGGCGTTTTTCCATAGGCTCCGCCCCCCTGACGAGCATCACAAAAATCGACGCTCAA
GTCAGAGGTGGCGAAACCCGACAGGACTATAAAGATACCAGGCGTTTCCCCCTGGAAGCTCCCTCGTGCG
CTCTCCTGTTCCGACCCTGCCGCTTACCGGATACCTGTCCGCCTTTCTCCCTTCGGGAAGCGTGGCGCTT
TCTCATAGCTCACGCTGTAGGTATCTCAGTTCGGTGTAGGTCGTTCGCTCCAAGCTGGGCTGTGTGCACG
AACCCCCCGTTCAGCCCGACCGCTGCGCCTTATCCGGTAACTATCGTCTTGAGTCCAACCCGGTAAGACA
CGACTTATCGCCACTGGCAGCAGCCACTGGTAACAGGATTAGCAGAGCGAGGTATGTAGGCGGTGCTACA
GAGTTCTTGAAGTGGTGGCCTAACTACGGCTACACTAGAAGAACAGTATTTGGTATCTGCGCTCTGCTGA
AGCCAGTTACCTTCGGAAAAAGAGTTGGTAGCTCTTGATCCGGCAAACAAACCACCGCTGGTAGCGGTGG
TTTTTTTGTTTGCAAGCAGCAGATTACGCGCAGAAAAAAAGGATCTCAAGAAGATCCTTTGATCTTTTCT
ACGGGGTCTGACGCTCAGTGGAACGAAAACTCACGTTAAGGGATTTTGGTCATGA
Features (pLannotate 1.2.2; 11 found; start..end, strand, type, name):
     95..955     -  CDS            AmpR: β-lactamase; bla; confers resistance to ampicillin, carbenicillin, and related antibiotics
    956..1060    -  promoter       AmpR promoter: bla
   1734..1758    +  misc_feature   HA-L (fragment): left homology arm from the adeno-associated virus integration site (AAVS1) within intron 1 of the human PPP1R12C gene
   1772..1799    +  misc_feature   HA-L (fragment): left homology arm from the adeno-associated virus integration site (AAVS1) within intron 1 of the human PPP1R12C gene
   1885..1923    +  promoter       minimal CMV promoter: human cytomegalovirus (CMV) immediate early promoter
   1963..1979    +  protein_bind   attB1 (fragment): mutant version of attB; core recombination site for the Gateway® BP reaction BP Clonase™
   1992..2432    +  CDS            GAL4 DNA binding domain: DNA binding domain of the GAL4 transcriptional activator; Saccharomyces cerevisiae GAL4 (truncated)
   2469..2494    +  CDS            HA (fragment): HA (human influenza hemagglutinin) epitope tag
   2508..3389    +  CDS            YY1 (fragment): TYY1_HUMAN - Also known as INO80S. Experimental evidence at protein level: Swiss-Prot protein existence level 1. Proposed core component of the chromatin remodeling INO80 complex which is involved in transcriptional regulation, DNA replication and probably DNA repair; proposed to target the INO80 complex to YY1-responsive elements. From Homo sapiens (Human).
   3421..3469    +  polyA_signal   poly(A) signal: synthetic polyadenylation signal
   3731..4319    -  rep_origin     ori: high-copy-number ColE1/pMB1/pBR322/pUC origin of replication
