[The description below was written by a language model from this plasmid's Addgene catalogue record and pLannotate feature annotations shown in this document.]
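Description:
pFC546 is a 4.4 kb synthetic-biology plasmid built by Golden Gate assembly in the S[1-2] backbone, carrying a single inducible mammalian transcriptional unit that encodes a Gal4-YY1 fusion protein. It is maintained in E. coli through a high-copy ColE1/pUC-type origin of replication and selected with ampicillin via the β-lactamase gene under its native bla promoter. No mammalian selection marker or viral element is annotated, so it appears intended for delivery as a plain expression plasmid, although the record does not state the delivery route or target cell type.

The payload is described in the record as [2xgRNA1-BS]miniCMV-Gal4-YY1. A minimal CMV promoter, which on its own gives little basal transcription, is preceded by two copies of a guide RNA binding site. This implies that expression is switched on when a guide-RNA-directed activator is recruited there, though the activator itself is not specified. Two short upstream fragments that the annotation tool matched to the AAVS1 left homology arm lie in the position where these binding sites would be expected. They are only about 25 nt each, so they are more likely to be the repeated target sites than functional homology arms.

Downstream, after a residual attB1 fragment, the open reading frame joins the yeast GAL4 DNA-binding domain to an HA epitope tag fragment and a partial human YY1 coding sequence, and it ends with a synthetic poly(A) signal. The fusion would tether YY1, a transcriptional regulator, to Gal4 UAS-containing targets. The plasmid serves as a regulator module in synthetic gene circuits for gene sensing and response.
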