Addgene plasmid #246443: pFC546
Purpose: The plasmid comprises an indicible transcriptional unit encoding Gal4-YY1
Depositing lab: Ron Weiss. Depositing organization: Massachusetts Institute of Technology. Publication: Customizable gene sensing and response without altering endogenous coding sequences. Caliendo F, Vitu E, Wang J, Kuo SH, Sandt H, Enghuus CN, Tordoff J, Estrada N, Collins JJ, Weiss R. Nat Chem Biol. 2024 Sep 12. doi: 10.1038/s41589-024-01733-y. PubMed 39266721.
Backbone
  Vector backbone: S[1-2]
  Vector type: Synthetic Biology
Growth in bacteria
  Bacterial resistance: Ampicillin, 100 μg/mL
  Growth temperature: 37°C
  Growth strain: DH5alpha
  Copy number: High Copy
Gene/Insert
  Gene/Insert name: Gal4-YY1 (alt name: [2xgRNA1-BS]miniCMV-Gal4-YY1)
  Species: Synthetic
  Promoter: miniCMV
  Cloning method: Golden Gate
Terms and licenses: Academic/Nonprofit Terms; Industry Terms: Not Available to Industry
How to cite: pFC546 was a gift from Ron Weiss (Addgene plasmid # 246443 ; http://n2t.net/addgene:246443 ; RRID:Addgene_246443)
